>Addgene plasmid #43411 | II-TAAA | depositor partial sequence | sequence record 58676 | II-TAAA sequence 426 bps
CGTCTCGCTTAACCCCAGAGCAGGTCGTGGCCATTGCCTCGAATGGAGGGGGCAAACAGGCGTTGGAAAC
CGTACAACGATTGCTGCCGGTGCTGTGCCAAGCGCACGGACTCACCCCAGAGCAGGTCGTGGCAATCGCC
TCCAACATTGGCGGGAAACAGGCACTCGAGACTGTCCAGCGCCTGCTTCCCGTGCTGTGCCAAGCGCACG
GCCTCACCCCAGAGCAGGTCGTGGCAATCGCCTCCAACATTGGCGGGAAACAGGCACTCGAGACTGTCCA
GCGCCTGCTTCCCGTGCTGTGCCAAGCGCACGGATTAACCCCAGAGCAGGTCGTGGCAATCGCCTCCAAC
ATTGGCGGGAAACAGGCACTCGAGACTGTCCAGCGCCTGCTTCCCGTGCTGTGCCAAGCGCACGGGCTCA
GAGACG
