>Addgene plasmid #43411 | II-TAAA | addgene partial sequence | sequence record 60902 | M13-F20 5'-TGTAAAACGACGGCCAGT-3'
CTATAGGGCGAATTGGGCCCTCTAGATGCATGCTCGAGCGGCCGCCAGTGTGATGGATATCTGCAGAATT
CGCCCTTAGTATCTTTCCTGTGCCCACGTCTCTGAGCCCGTGCGCTTGGCACAGCACGGGAAGCAGGCGC
TGGACAGTCTCGAGTGCCTGTTTCCCGCCAATGTTGGAGGCGATTGCCACGACCTGCTCTGGGGTTAATC
CGTGCGCTTGGCACAGCACGGGAAGCAGGCGCTGGACAGTCTCGAGTGCCTGTTTCCCGCCAATGTTGGA
GGCGATTGCCACGACCTGCTCTGGGGTGAGGCCGTGCGCTTGGCACAGCACGGGAAGCAGGCGCTGGACA
GTCTCGAGTGCCTGTTTCCCGCCAATGTTGGAGGCGATTGCCACGACCTGCTCTGGGGTGAGTCCGTGCG
CTTGGCACAGCACCGGCAGCAATCGTTGTACGGTTTCCAACGCCTGTTTGCCCCCTCCATTCGAGGCAAT
GGCCACGACCTGCTCTGGGGTTAAGCGAGACGCGCTAGGACGGCATCTATATAAGGGCGAATTCCAGCAC
ACTGGCGGCCGTTACTAGTGGATCCGAGCTCGGTACCAAGCTTGGCGTAATCATGGTCATAGCTGTTTCC
TGTGTGAAATTGTTATCCGCTCACAATTCCACACAACATACGAGCCGGAAGCATAAAGTGTAAAGCCTGG
GGTGCCTAATGAGTGAGCTAACTCACATTAATTGCGTTGCGCTCACTGCCCGCTTTCCAGTCGGGAAACC
TGTCGTGCCAGCTGCATTAATGAATCGGCCAACGCGCGGGGAGAGGCGGTTTGCGTATTGGGCGCTCTTC
CGCTTCCTCGCTCACTGACTCGCTGCGCTCGGTCGTTCGGCTGCGGCGAGCGGTATCAGCTCACTCAAAG
GCGGTAATACGGTTATCCACAGAATCAGGGGATAACGCAGGAAAGAACATGTGAGCAAAAGGCCAGCAAA
AGGCCAGGAACCGTAAA
