[The description below was written by a language model from this plasmid's Addgene catalogue record.]
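Description:
II-TAAA is a bacterial cloning plasmid built on the commercial pCRII-TOPO backbone (about 4.0 kb without insert), into which a 426 bp synthetic fragment was introduced by TOPO cloning. It is a high-copy plasmid propagated in E. coli and is selectable with both ampicillin and kanamycin, consistent with the dual resistance markers carried by this backbone. The insert sits between the T7 and M13 reverse priming sites, which are the sites listed for sequence verification. The plasmid is a storage and propagation vehicle, not an expression construct: the record lists no promoter intended to drive the insert, no tags or reporters, and no elements for use in eukaryotic cells.

The record identifies the insert only by its name and as synthetic, without describing its content. The associated publication reports a TALEN genome-editing system for making human stem cell-based disease models. In that context the name suggests a pre-assembled module from a TALE repeat library, with "TAAA" plausibly denoting the four DNA bases recognised by a short block of repeat units and "II" its position in the ordered assembly. An insert of roughly 426 bp would be compatible with about four TALE repeats, but this interpretation is an inference and is not stated in the catalogue fields. On that reading, the plasmid would serve as one component of a larger set from which repeat blocks are excised or amplified and joined in order to build custom TALE DNA-binding arrays, which are then fused to a nuclease domain in a separate expression vector. No feature table was provided, so the insert's exact boundaries and flanking assembly sites cannot be described here.
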