Addgene plasmid #43411: II-TAAA
Depositing lab: Chad Cowan & Kiran Musunuru. Depositing organization: Harvard University. Publication: A TALEN Genome-Editing System for Generating Human Stem Cell-Based Disease Models. Ding Q, Lee YK, Schaefer EA, Peters DT, Veres A, Kim K, Kuperwasser N, Motola DL, Meissner TB, Hendriks WT, Trevisan M, Gupta RM, Moisan A, Banks E, Friesen M, Schinzel RT, Xia F, Tang A, Xia Y, Figueroa E, Wann A, Ahfeldt T, Daheron L, Zhang F, Rubin LL, Peng LF, Chung RT, Musunuru K, Cowan CA. Cell Stem Cell. 2012 Dec 12. pii: S1934-5909(12)00645-5. doi: 10.1016/j.stem.2012.11.011. PubMed 23246482.
Backbone
  Vector backbone: pCRII-TOPO
  Backbone manufacturer: Invitrogen
  Backbone size w/o insert (bp): 3973
  Vector type: Bacterial Cloning
Growth in bacteria
  Bacterial resistance: Ampicillin and Kanamycin, 100 & 50 μg/mL
  Growth temperature: 37°C
  Growth strain: Top10
  Copy number: High Copy
Gene/Insert
  Gene/Insert name: II-TAAA
  Species: Synthetic
  Insert size (bp): 426
  Cloning method: TOPO Cloning
  Sequencing primers: 5′ T7; 3′ M13-rev
Terms and licenses: Academic/Nonprofit Terms; Industry Terms: Not Available to Industry
How to cite: II-TAAA was a gift from Chad Cowan & Kiran Musunuru (Addgene plasmid # 43411 ; http://n2t.net/addgene:43411 ; RRID:Addgene_43411)
